>Addgene plasmid #203240 | B*55:02:01 | addgene full sequence | sequence record 399684 | Addgene NGS Result
CTCTTCCGCTTCCTCGCTCACTGACTCGCTGCGCTCGGTCGTTCGGCTGCGGCGAGCGGTATCAGCTCAC
TCAAAGGCGGTAATACGGTTATCCACAGAATCAGGGGATAACGCAGGAAAGAACATGTGAGCAAAAGGCC
AGCAAAAGGCCAGGAACCGTAAAAAGGCCGCGTTGCTGGCGTTTTTCCATAGGCTCCGCCCCCCTGACGA
GCATCACAAAAATCGACGCTCAAGTCAGAGGTGGCGAAACCCGACAGGACTATAAAGATACCAGGCGTTT
CCCCCTGGAAGCTCCCTCGTGCGCTCTCCTGTTCCGACCCTGCCGCTTACCGGATACCTGTCCGCCTTTC
TCCCTTCGGGAAGCGTGGCGCTTTCTCATAGCTCACGCTGTAGGTATCTCAGTTCGGTGTAGGTCGTTCG
CTCCAAGCTGGGCTGTGTGCACGAACCCCCCGTTCAGCCCGACCGCTGCGCCTTATCCGGTAACTATCGT
CTTGAGTCCAACCCGGTAAGACACGACTTATCGCCACTGGCAGCAGCCACTGGTAACAGGATTAGCAGAG
CGAGGTATGTAGGCGGTGCTACAGAGTTCTTGAAGTGGTGGCCTAACTACGGCTACACTAGAAGAACAGT
ATTTGGTATCTGCGCTCTGCTGAAGCCAGTTACCTTCGGAAAAAGAGTTGGTAGCTCTTGATCCGGCAAA
CAAACCACCGCTGGTAGCGGTGGTTTTTTTGTTTGCAAGCAGCAGATTACGCGCAGAAAAAAAGGATCTC
AAGAAGATCCTTTGATCTTTTCTACGGGGTCTGACGCTCAGTGGAACGAAAACTCACGTTAAGGGATTTT
GGTCATGAGATTATCAAAAAGGATCTTCACCTAGATCCTTTTAAATTAAAAATGAAGTTTTAAATCAATC
TAAAGTATATATGAGTAAACTTGGTCTGACAGTTACCAATGCTTAATCAGTGAGGCACCTATCTCAGCGA
TCTGTCTATTTCGTTCATCCATAGTTGCCTGACTCCCCGTCGTGTAGATAACTACGATACGGGAGGGCTT
ACCATCTGGCCCCAGTGCTGCAATGATACCGCGAGACCCACGCTCACCGGCTCCAGATTTATCAGCAATA
AACCAGCCAGCCGGAAGGGCCGAGCGCAGAAGTGGTCCTGCAACTTTATCCGCCTCCATCCAGTCTATTA
ATTGTTGCCGGGAAGCTAGAGTAAGTAGTTCGCCAGTTAATAGTTTGCGCAACGTTGTTGCCATTGCTAC
AGGCATCGTGGTGTCACGCTCGTCGTTTGGTATGGCTTCATTCAGCTCCGGTTCCCAACGATCAAGGCGA
GTTACATGATCCCCCATGTTGTGCAAAAAAGCGGTTAGCTCCTTCGGTCCTCCGATCGTTGTCAGAAGTA
AGTTGGCCGCAGTGTTATCACTCATGGTTATGGCAGCACTGCATAATTCTCTTACTGTCATGCCATCCGT
AAGATGCTTTTCTGTGACTGGTGAGTACTCAACCAAGTCATTCTGAGAATAGTGTATGCGGCGACCGAGT
TGCTCTTGCCCGGCGTCAATACGGGATAATACCGCGCCACATAGCAGAACTTTAAAAGTGCTCATCATTG
GAAAACGTTCTTCGGGGCGAAAACTCTCAAGGATCTTACCGCTGTTGAGATCCAGTTCGATGTAACCCAC
TCGTGCACCCAACTGATCTTCAGCATCTTTTACTTTCACCAGCGTTTCTGGGTGAGCAAAAACAGGAAGG
CAAAATGCCGCAAAAAAGGGAATAAGGGCGACACGGAAATGTTGAATACTCATACTCTTCCTTTTTCAAT
ATTATTGAAGCATTTATCAGGGTTATTGTCTCATGAGCGGATACATATTTGAATGTATTTAGAAAAATAA
ACAAATAGGGGTTCCGCGCACATTTCCCCGAAAAGTGCCACCTGACGTCGACGGATCGGGAGATCTCCCG
ATCCCCTATGGTGCACTCTCAGTACAATCTGCTCTGATGCCGCATAGTTAAGCCAGTATCTGCTCCCTGC
TTGTGTGTTGGAGGTCGCTGAGTAGTGCGCGAGCAAAATTTAAGCTACAACAAGGCAAGGCTTGACCGAC
AATTGCATGAAGAATCTGCTTAGGGTTAGGCGTTTTGCGCTGCTTCGCGATGTACGGGCCAGATATACGC
GTTGACATTGATTATTGACTAGTTATTAATAGTAATCAATTACGGGGTCATTAGTTCATAGCCCATATAT
GGAGTTCCGCGTTACATAACTTACGGTAAATGGCCCGCCTGGCTGACCGCCCAACGACCCCCGCCCATTG
ACGTCAATAATGACGTATGTTCCCATAGTAACGCCAATAGGGACTTTCCATTGACGTCAATGGGTGGAGT
ATTTACGGTAAACTGCCCACTTGGCAGTACATCAAGTGTATCATATGCCAAGTACGCCCCCTATTGACGT
CAATGACGGTAAATGGCCCGCCTGGCATTATGCCCAGTACATGACCTTATGGGACTTTCCTACTTGGCAG
TACATCTACGTATTAGTCATCGCTATTACCATGGTGATGCGGTTTTGGCAGTACATCAATGGGCGTGGAT
AGCGGTTTGACTCACGGGGATTTCCAAGTCTCCACCCCATTGACGTCAATGGGAGTTTGTTTTGGCACCA
AAATCAACGGGACTTTCCAAAATGTCGTAACAACTCCGCCCCATTGACGCAAATGGGCGGTAGGCGTGTA
CGGTGGGAGGTCTATATAAGCAGAGCTCTCTGGCTAACTAGAGAACCCACTGCTTACTGGCTTATCGAAA
TTAATACGACTCACTATAGGGAGACCCAAGCTGGCTAGCGTTTAAACTTAAGCTTGCCACCATGCGGGTC
ACGGCACCCCGAACCCTCCTCCTGCTGCTCTGGGGGGCCCTGGCCCTGACCGAGACCTGGGCCGGCTCCC
ACTCCATGAGGTATTTCTACACCGCCATGTCCCGGCCCGGCCGCGGGGAGCCCCGCTTCATCGCAGTGGG
CTACGTGGACGACACGCAGTTCGTGAGGTTCGACAGCGACGCCGCGAGTCCGAGAGAGGAGCCGCGGGCG
CCGTGGATAGAGCAGGAGGGGCCGGAGTATTGGGACCGGAACACACAGATCTACAAGGCCCAGGCACAGA
CTGACCGAGAGAGCCTGCGGAACCTGCGCGGCTACTACAACCAGAGCGAGGCCGGGTCTCACACTTGGCA
GACGATGTATGGCTGCGACCTGGGGCCGGACGGGCGCCTCCTCCGCGGGCATAACCAGTTAGCCTACGAC
GGCAAGGATTACATCGCCCTGAACGAGGACCTGAGCTCCTGGACCGCGGCGGACACCGCGGCTCAGATCA
CCCAGCGCAAGTGGGAGGCGGCCCGTGTGGCGGAGCAGCTGAGAGCCTACCTGGAGGGCACGTGCGTGGA
GTGGCTCCGCAGATACCTGGAGAACGGGAAGGAGACGCTGCAGCGCGCGGACCCCCCAAAGACACACGTG
ACCCACCACCCCATCTCTGACCATGAGGCCACCCTGAGGTGCTGGGCCCTGGGCTTCTACCCTGCGGAGA
TCACACTGACCTGGCAGCGGGATGGCGAGGACCAAACTCAGGACACTGAGCTTGTGGAGACCAGACCAGC
AGGAGATAGAACCTTCCAGAAGTGGGCAGCTGTGGTGGTGCCTTCTGGAGAAGAGCAGAGATACACATGC
CATGTACAGCATGAGGGGCTGCCGAAGCCCCTCACCCTGAGATGGGAGCCATCTTCCCAGTCCACCATCC
CCATCGTGGGCATTGTTGCTGGCCTGGCTGTCCTAGCAGTTGTGGTCATCGGAGCTGTGGTCGCTACTGT
GATGTGTAGGAGGAAGAGCTCAGGTGGAAAAGGAGGGAGCTACTCTCAGGCTGCGTCCAGCGACAGTGCC
CAGGGCTCTGATGTGTCTCTCACAGCTTGATCTAGAGGGCCCGTTTAAACCCGCTGATCAGCCTCGACTG
TGCCTTCTAGTTGCCAGCCATCTGTTGTTTGCCCCTCCCCCGTGCCTTCCTTGACCCTGGAAGGTGCCAC
TCCCACTGTCCTTTCCTAATAAAATGAGGAAATTGCATCGCATTGTCTGAGTAGGTGTCATTCTATTCTG
GGGGGTGGGGTGGGGCAGGACAGCAAGGGGGAGGATTGGGAAGACAATAGCAGGCATGCTGGGGATGCGG
TGGGCTCTATGGCTTCTGAGGCGGAAAGAACCAGCTGGGGCTCTAGGGGGTATCCCC
[124 nt withheld, positions 4258-4381]
C
[91 nt withheld, positions 4383-4473]
A
[49 nt withheld, positions 4475-4523]
CCTTTGACGTTGGAGTCCACGTTCTTT
[37 nt withheld, positions 4551-4587]
ACCCTATCTCGGTCTATTCTTTTGATTTATAAGGGATTTTGCCGATTTCGGCCTATTGGTTAAAAAATGA
GCTGATTTAACAAAAATTTAACGCGAATTAATTCTGTGGAATGTGTGTCAGTTAGGGTGTGGAAAGTCCC
CAGGCTCCCCAGCAGGCAGAAGTATGCAAAGCATGCATCTCAATTAGTCAGCAACCAGGTGTGGAAAGTC
CCCAGGCTCCCCAGCAGGCAGAAGTATGCAAAGCATGCATCTCAATTAGTCAGCAACCATAGTCCCGCCC
CTAACTCCGCCCATCCCGCCCCTAACTCCGCCCAGTTCCGCCCATTCTCCGCCCCATGGCTGACTAATTT
TTTTTATTTATGCAGAGGCCGAGGCCGCCTCTGCCTCTGAGCTATTCCAGAAGTAGTGAGGAGGCTTTTT
TGGAGGCCTAGGCTTTTGCAAAAAGCTCCCGGGAGCTTGTATATCCATTTTCGGATCTGATCAAGAGACA
GGATGAGGATCGTTTCGCATGATTGAACAAGATGGATTGCACGCAGGTTCTCCGGCCGCTTGGGTGGAGA
GGCTATTCGGCTATGACTGGGCACAACAGACAATCGGCTGCTCTGATGCCGCCGTGTTCCGGCTGTCAGC
GCAGGGGCGCCCGGTTCTTTTTGTCAAGACCGACCTGTCCGGTGCCCTGAATGAACTGCAGGACGAGGCA
GCGCGGCTATCGTGGCTGGCCACGACGGGCGTTCCTTGCGCAGCTGTGCTCGACGTTGTCACTGAAGCGG
GAAGGGACTGGCTGCTATTGGGCGAAGTGCCGGGGCAGGATCTCCTGTCATCTCACCTTGCTCCTGCCGA
GAAAGTATCCATCATGGCTGATGCAATGCGGCGGCTGCATACGCTTGATCCGGCTACCTGCCCATTCGAC
CACCAAGCGAAACATCGCATCGAGCGAGCACGTACTCGGATGGAAGCCGGTCTTGTCGATCAGGATGATC
TGGACGAAGAGCATCAGGGGCTCGCGCCAGCCGAACTGTTCGCCAGGCTCAAGGCGCGCATGCCCGACGG
CGAGGATCTCGTCGTGACCCATGGCGATGCCTGCTTGCCGAATATCATGGTGGAAAATGGCCGCTTTTCT
GGATTCATCGACTGTGGCCGGCTGGGTGTGGCGGACCGCTATCAGGACATAGCGTTGGCTACCCGTGATA
TTGCTGAAGAGCTTGGCGGCGAATGGGCTGACCGCTTCCTCGTGCTTTACGGTATCGCCGCTCCCGATTC
GCAGCGCATCGCCTTCTATCGCCTTCTTGACGAGTTCTTCTGAGCGGGACTCTGGGGTTCGAAATGACCG
ACCAAGCGACGCCCAACCTGCCATCACGAGATTTCGATTCCACCGCCGCCTTCTATGAAAGGTTGGGCTT
CGGAATCGTTTTCCGGGACGCCGGCTGGATGATCCTCCAGCGCGGGGATCTCATGCTGGAGTTCTTCGCC
CACCCCAACTTGTTTATTGCAGCTTATAATGGTTACAAATAAAGCAATAGCATCACAAATTTCACAAATA
AAGCATTTTTTTCACTGCATTCTAGTTGTGGTTTGTCCAAACTCATCAATGTATCTTATCATGTCTGTAT
ACCGTCGACCTCTAGCTAGAGCTTGGCGTAATCATGGTCATAGCTGTTTCCTGTGTGAAATTGTTATCCG
CTCACAATTCCACACAACATACGAGCCGGAAGCATAAAGTGTAAAGCCTGGGGTGCCTAATGAGTGAGCT
AACTCACATTAATTGCGTTGCGCTCACTGCCCGCTTTCCAGTCGGGAAACCTGTCGTGCCAGCTGCATTA
ATGAATCGGCCAACGCGCGGGGAGAGGCGGTTTGCGTATTGGGCG
Features (pLannotate 1.2.2; 20 found; start..end, strand, type, name):
    184..772     -  rep_origin     ori: high-copy-number ColE1/pMB1/pBR322/pUC origin of replication
    943..1803    -  CDS            AmpR: β-lactamase; bla; confers resistance to ampicillin, carbenicillin, and related antibiotics
   1804..1908    -  promoter       AmpR promoter: bla
   1967..2019    -  misc_feature   bom (fragment): basis of mobility region from pBR322
   2174..2553    +  enhancer       CMV enhancer: human cytomegalovirus immediate early enhancer
   2554..2757    +  promoter       CMV promoter: human cytomegalovirus (CMV) immediate early promoter
   2753..2786    +  LTR            5' LTR (truncated) (fragment): truncated 5' long terminal repeat (LTR) from HIV-1
   2802..2820    +  promoter       T7 promoter: promoter for bacteriophage T7 RNA polymerase
   2862..3947    +  CDS            HLA-B: HLAB_HUMAN - Also known as HLAB. Experimental evidence at protein level: Swiss-Prot protein existence level 1. Allele B*67:01: Displays peptides sharing a common signature motif, namely a Pro residue at position 2 and Leu anchor residue at the C-terminus. From Homo sapiens (Human).
   3988..4212    +  polyA_signal   bGH poly(A) signal: bovine growth hormone polyadenylation signal
   4216..4237    +  promoter       SV40 promoter (fragment): SV40 enhancer and early promoter
   4258..4686    +  rep_origin     f1 ori (sequence partly withheld): f1 bacteriophage origin of replication; arrow indicates direction of (+) strand synthesis
   4700..5029    +  promoter       SV40 promoter: SV40 enhancer and early promoter
   5096..5887    +  CDS            neo: KKA2_KLEPN - Also known as kan, nptII. Experimental evidence at protein level: Swiss-Prot protein existence level 1. Resistance to kanamycin, neomycin, paromomycin, ribostamycin, butirosin and gentamicin B. From Klebsiella pneumoniae.
   5911..6069    +  CDS            ble (fragment): BLE_KLEPN - Experimental evidence at protein level: Swiss-Prot protein existence level 1. Binding protein with a strong affinity to the bleomycin family of antibiotics. Binds to CL990; an antimitotic-antibiotic compound. From Klebsiella pneumoniae.
   6064..6185    +  polyA_signal   SV40 poly(A) signal: SV40 polyadenylation signal
   6258..6274    -  protein_bind   lac operator: The lac repressor binds to the lac operator to inhibit transcription in E. coli. This inhibition can be relieved by adding lactose or isopropyl-β-D-thiogalactopyranoside (IPTG). lac repressor encoded by lacI
   6282..6312    -  promoter       lac promoter: promoter for the E. coli lac operon
   6327..6348    -  protein_bind   CAP binding site: CAP binding activates transcription in the presence of cAMP. E. coli catabolite activator protein
   6361..1       -  CDS            lacI (fragment) (across the origin): lac repressor; lacI; The lac repressor binds to the lac operator to inhibit transcription in E. coli. This inhibition can be relieved by adding lactose or isopropyl-β-D-thiogalactopyranoside (IPTG).
