[The description below was written by a language model from this plasmid's Addgene catalogue record and pLannotate feature annotations shown in this document.]
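Description:
B*55:02:01 is a mammalian expression plasmid built on the pcDNA-3 backbone that carries the coding sequence of the human HLA class I heavy chain allele HLA-B*55:02:01, cloned between BamHI and EcoRI sites. The sequenced record is about 6.5 kb. In bacteria it is maintained at high copy number through a ColE1/pUC-type origin and selected with ampicillin via the β-lactamase gene and its native promoter. An f1 phage origin is also present, along with short residual lac promoter/operator, CAP site and lacI fragments that are backbone remnants rather than functional parts of the expression design.

The HLA-B open reading frame of roughly 1.1 kb sits downstream of the human cytomegalovirus immediate early enhancer and promoter and is terminated by the bovine growth hormone polyadenylation signal, giving strong constitutive transcription in transfected mammalian cells. A T7 promoter lies between the CMV promoter and the insert and could support in vitro transcription or serve as a sequencing primer site. No epitope tag or reporter is annotated on the insert. The automated annotation matches the insert to the generic HLA-B protein entry, so the allele identity rests on the catalogue fields. The short hit labelled as a truncated HIV-1 LTR and the small ble fragment are probably annotation artefacts of the backbone. A separate cassette, with the SV40 early promoter driving the neomycin phosphotransferase gene followed by an SV40 polyadenylation signal, allows G418 selection of stable transfectants.

The stated purpose is overexpression of this single HLA allele. The associated publication concerns a large HLA class I peptidome dataset for epitope prediction, consistent with expressing individual alleles in cells to profile the peptides they present.
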