Addgene plasmid #203240: B*55:02:01
Purpose: Overexpress HLA allele
Depositing lab: Derin Keskin & Catherine Wu. Depositing organization: Dana-Farber Cancer Institute. Publication: A large peptidome dataset improves HLA class I epitope prediction across most of the human population. Sarkizova S, Klaeger S, Le PM, Li LW, Oliveira G, Keshishian H, Hartigan CR, Zhang W, Braun DA, Ligon KL, Bachireddy P, Zervantonakis IK, Rosenbluth JM, Ouspenskaia T, Law T, Justesen S, Stevens J, Lane WJ, Eisenhaure T, Lan Zhang G, Clauser KR, Hacohen N, Carr SA, Wu CJ, Keskin DB. Nat Biotechnol. 2020 Feb;38(2):199-209. doi: 10.1038/s41587-019-0322-9. Epub 2019 Dec 16. PubMed 31844290.
Backbone
  Vector backbone: pcDNA-3
  Vector type: Mammalian Expression
Growth in bacteria
  Bacterial resistance: Ampicillin, 100 μg/mL
  Growth temperature: 37°C
  Growth strain: NEB Stable
  Copy number: High Copy
Gene/Insert
  Gene/Insert name: B*55:02:01
  Species: H. sapiens (human)
  Entrez Gene: HLA-B (a.k.a. AS, B-4901, HLAB)
  Cloning method: Restriction Enzyme; 5′ cloning site BamHI (unknown if destroyed); 3′ cloning site EcoRI (unknown if destroyed)
  Sequencing primers: 5′ unknown
Terms and licenses: Academic/Nonprofit Terms; Industry Terms: Not Available to Industry
Depositor comments: Shortname from TIGL: K12
How to cite: B*55:02:01 was a gift from Derin Keskin & Catherine Wu (Addgene plasmid # 203240 ; http://n2t.net/addgene:203240 ; RRID:Addgene_203240)
