>Addgene plasmid #203240 | B*55:02:01 | depositor partial sequence | sequence record 394175 | HLA:HLA00369 B*55:02:01:01 1089 bp (K12)
ATGCGGGTCACGGCACCCCGAACCCTCCTCCTGCTGCTCTGGGGGGCCCTGGCCCTGACCGAGACCTGGG
CCGGCTCCCACTCCATGAGGTATTTCTACACCGCCATGTCCCGGCCCGGCCGCGGGGAGCCCCGCTTCAT
CGCAGTGGGCTACGTGGACGACACGCAGTTCGTGAGGTTCGACAGCGACGCCGCGAGTCCGAGAGAGGAG
CCGCGGGCGCCGTGGATAGAGCAGGAGGGGCCGGAGTATTGGGACCGGAACACACAGATCTACAAGGCCC
AGGCACAGACTGACCGAGAGAGCCTGCGGAACCTGCGCGGCTACTACAACCAGAGCGAGGCCGGGTCTCA
CACTTGGCAGACGATGTATGGCTGCGACCTGGGGCCGGACGGGCGCCTCCTCCGCGGGCATAACCAGTTA
GCCTACGACGGCAAGGATTACATCGCCCTGAACGAGGACCTGAGCTCCTGGACCGCGGCGGACACCGCGG
CTCAGATCACCCAGCGCAAGTGGGAGGCGGCCCGTGTGGCGGAGCAGCTGAGAGCCTACCTGGAGGGCAC
GTGCGTGGAGTGGCTCCGCAGATACCTGGAGAACGGGAAGGAGACGCTGCAGCGCGCGGACCCCCCAAAG
ACACACGTGACCCACCACCCCATCTCTGACCATGAGGCCACCCTGAGGTGCTGGGCCCTGGGCTTCTACC
CTGCGGAGATCACACTGACCTGGCAGCGGGATGGCGAGGACCAAACTCAGGACACTGAGCTTGTGGAGAC
CAGACCAGCAGGAGATAGAACCTTCCAGAAGTGGGCAGCTGTGGTGGTGCCTTCTGGAGAAGAGCAGAGA
TACACATGCCATGTACAGCATGAGGGGCTGCCGAAGCCCCTCACCCTGAGATGGGAGCCATCTTCCCAGT
CCACCATCCCCATCGTGGGCATTGTTGCTGGCCTGGCTGTCCTAGCAGTTGTGGTCATCGGAGCTGTGGT
CGCTACTGTGATGTGTAGGAGGAAGAGCTCAGGTGGAAAAGGAGGGAGCTACTCTCAGGCTGCGTCCAGC
GACAGTGCCCAGGGCTCTGATGTGTCTCTCACAGCTTGA
